>Addgene plasmid #58805 | pAAV-CaMKII-Chronos-GFP | depositor full sequence | sequence record 91102 | pAAV-CaMKII-Chronos-GFP sequence 6797 bps
CTTCCGCTTCCTCGCTCACTGACTCGCTGCGCTCGGTCGTTCGGCTGCGGCGAGCGGTATCAGCTCACTC
AAAGGCGGTAATACGGTTATCCACAGAATCAGGGGATAACGCAGGAAAGAACATGTGAGCAAAAGGCCAG
CAAAAGGCCAGGAACCGTAAAAAGGCCGCGTTGCTGGCGTTTTTCCATAGGCTCCGCCCCCCTGACGAGC
ATCACAAAAATCGACGCTCAAGTCAGAGGTGGCGAAACCCGACAGGACTATAAAGATACCAGGCGTTTCC
CCCTGGAAGCTCCCTCGTGCGCTCTCCTGTTCCGACCCTGCCGCTTACCGGATACCTGTCCGCCTTTCTC
CCTTCGGGAAGCGTGGCGCTTTCTCATAGCTCACGCTGTAGGTATCTCAGTTCGGTGTAGGTCGTTCGCT
CCAAGCTGGGCTGTGTGCACGAACCCCCCGTTCAGCCCGACCGCTGCGCCTTATCCGGTAACTATCGTCT
TGAGTCCAACCCGGTAAGACACGACTTATCGCCACTGGCAGCAGCCACTGGTAACAGGATTAGCAGAGCG
AGGTATGTAGGCGGTGCTACAGAGTTCTTGAAGTGGTGGCCTAACTACGGCTACACTAGAAGAACAGTAT
TTGGTATCTGCGCTCTGCTGAAGCCAGTTACCTTCGGAAAAAGAGTTGGTAGCTCTTGATCCGGCAAACA
AACCACCGCTGGTAGCGGTGGTTTTTTTGTTTGCAAGCAGCAGATTACGCGCAGAAAAAAAGGATCTCAA
GAAGATCCTTTGATCTTTTCTACGGGGTCTGACGCTCAGTGGAACGAAAACTCACGTTAAGGGATTTTGG
TCATGAGATTATCAAAAAGGATCTTCACCTAGATCCTTTTAAATTAAAAATGAAGTTTTAAATCAATCTA
AAGTATATATGAGTAAACTTGGTCTGACAGTTACCAATGCTTAATCAGTGAGGCACCTATCTCAGCGATC
TGTCTATTTCGTTCATCCATAGTTGCCTGACTCCCCGTCGTGTAGATAACTACGATACGGGAGGGCTTAC
CATCTGGCCCCAGTGCTGCAATGATACCGCGAGACCCACGCTCACCGGCTCCAGATTTATCAGCAATAAA
CCAGCCAGCCGGAAGGGCCGAGCGCAGAAGTGGTCCTGCAACTTTATCCGCCTCCATCCAGTCTATTAAT
TGTTGCCGGGAAGCTAGAGTAAGTAGTTCGCCAGTTAATAGTTTGCGCAACGTTGTTGCCATTGCTACAG
GCATCGTGGTGTCACGCTCGTCGTTTGGTATGGCTTCATTCAGCTCCGGTTCCCAACGATCAAGGCGAGT
TACATGATCCCCCATGTTGTGCAAAAAAGCGGTTAGCTCCTTCGGTCCTCCGATCGTTGTCAGAAGTAAG
TTGGCCGCAGTGTTATCACTCATGGTTATGGCAGCACTGCATAATTCTCTTACTGTCATGCCATCCGTAA
GATGCTTTTCTGTGACTGGTGAGTACTCAACCAAGTCATTCTGAGAATAGTGTATGCGGCGACCGAGTTG
CTCTTGCCCGGCGTCAATACGGGATAATACCGCGCCACATAGCAGAACTTTAAAAGTGCTCATCATTGGA
AAACGTTCTTCGGGGCGAAAACTCTCAAGGATCTTACCGCTGTTGAGATCCAGTTCGATGTAACCCACTC
GTGCACCCAACTGATCTTCAGCATCTTTTACTTTCACCAGCGTTTCTGGGTGAGCAAAAACAGGAAGGCA
AAATGCCGCAAAAAAGGGAATAAGGGCGACACGGAAATGTTGAATACTCATACTCTTCCTTTTTCAATAT
TATTGAAGCATTTATCAGGGTTATTGTCTCATGAGCGGATACATATTTGAATGTATTTAGAAAAATAAAC
AAATAGGGGTTCCGCGCACATTTCCCCGAAAAGTGCCACCTAAATTGTAAGCGTTAATATTTTGTTAAAA
TTCGCGTTAAATTTTTGTTAAATCAGCTCATTTTTTAACCAATAGGCCGAAATCGGCAAAATCCCTTATA
AATCAAAAGAATAGACCGAGATAGGGT
[37 nt withheld, positions 2058-2094]
AAAGAACGTGGACTCCAACGTCAAAGG
[49 nt withheld, positions 2122-2170]
T
[91 nt withheld, positions 2172-2262]
G
[124 nt withheld, positions 2264-2387]
CCCATTCGCCATTCAGGCTGCGCAACTGTTGGGAAGGGCGATCGGTGCGGGCCTCTTCGCTATTACGCCA
GCTGCGCGCTCGCTCGCTCACTGAGGCCGCCCGGGCAAAGCCCGGGCGTCGGGCGACCTTTGGTCGCCCG
GCCTCAGTGAGCGAGCGAGCGCGCAGAGAGGGAGTGGCCAACTCCATCACTAGGGGTTCCTTGTAGTTAA
TGATTAACCCGCCATGCTACTTATCTACGTAGCCATGCTCTAGGAAGATCGTAGGTTAATTAACATTATG
GCCTTAGGTCACTTCATCTCCATGGGGTTCTTCTTCTGATTTTCTAGAAAATGAGATGGGGGTGCAGAGA
GCTTCCTCAGTGACCTGCCCAGGGTCACATCAGAAATGTCAGAGCTAGAACTTGAACTCAGATTACTAAT
CTTAAATTCCATGCCTTGGGGGCATGCAAGTACGATATACAGAAGGAGTGAACTCATTAGGGCAGATGAC
CAATGAGTTTAGGAAAGAAGAGTCCAGGGCAGGGTACATCTACACCACCCGCCCAGCCCTGGGTGAGTCC
AGCCACGTTCACCTCATTATAGTTGCCTCTCTCCAGTCCTACCTTGACGGGAAGCACAAGCAGAAACTGG
GACAGGAGCCCCAGGAGACCAAATCTTCATGGTCCCTCTGGGAGGATGGGTGGGGAGAGCTGTGGCAGAG
GCCTCAGGAGGGGCCCTGCTGCTCAGTGGTGACAGATAGGGGTGAGAAAGCAGACAGAGTCATTCCGTCA
GCATTCTGGGTCTGTTTGGTACTTCTTCTCACGCTAAGGTGGCGGTGTGATATGCACAATGGCTAAAAAG
CAGGGAGAGCTGGAAAGAAACAAGGACAGAGACAGAGGCCAAGTCAACCAGACCAATTCCCAGAGGAAGC
AAAGAAACCATTACAGAGACTACAAGGGGGAAGGGAAGGAGAGATGAATTAGCTTCCCCTGTAAACCTTA
GAACCCAGCTGTTGCCAGGGCAACGGGGCAATACCTGTCTCTTCAGAGGAGATGAAGTTGCCAGGGTAAC
TACATCCTGTCTTTCTCAAGGACCATCCCAGAATGTGGCACCCACTAGCCGTTACCATAGCAACTGCCTC
TTTGCCCCACTTAATCCCATCCCGTCTGTTAAAAGGGCCCTATAGTTGGAGGTGGGGGAGGTAGGAAGAG
CGATGATCACTTGTGGACTAAGTTTGTTCGCATCCCCTTCTCCAACCCCCTCAGTACATCACCCTGGGGG
AACAGGGTCCACTTGCTCCTGGGCCCACACAGTCCTGCAGTATTGTGTATATAAGGCCAGGGCAAAGAGG
AGCAGGTTTTAAAGTGAAAGGCAGGCAGGTGTTGGGGAGGCAGTTACCGGGGCAACGGGAACAGGGCGTT
TCGGAGGTGGTTGCCATGGGGACCTGGATGCTGACGAAGGCTCGCGAGGCTGTGAGCAGCCACAGTGCCC
TGCTCAGAAGCCCCAAGCTCGTCAGTCAAGCCGGTTCTCCGTTTGCACTCAGGAGCACGGGCAGGCGAGT
GGCCCCTAGTTCTGGGGGCAGCGGGGGATCCGCCACCATGGAAACAGCCGCCACAATGACCCACGCCTTT
ATCTCAGCCGTGCCTAGCGCCGAAGCCACAATTAGAGGCCTGCTGAGCGCCGCAGCAGTGGTGACACCAG
CAGCAGACGCTCACGGAGAAACCTCTAACGCCACAACAGCCGGAGCCGATCACGGTTGCTTCCCCCACAT
CAACCACGGAACCGAGCTGCAGCACAAGATCGCAGTGGGACTCCAGTGGTTCACCGTGATCGTGGCTATC
GTGCAGCTCATCTTCTACGGTTGGCACAGCTTCAAGGCCACAACCGGCTGGGAGGAGGTCTACGTCTGCG
TGATCGAGCTCGTCAAGTGCTTCATCGAGCTGTTCCACGAGGTCGACAGCCCAGCCACAGTGTACCAGAC
CAACGGAGGAGCCGTGATTTGGCTGCGGTACAGCATGTGGCTCCTGACTTGCCCCGTGATCCTGATCCAC
CTGAGCAACCTGACCGGACTGCACGAAGAGTACAGCAAGCGGACCATGACCATCCTGGTGACCGACATCG
GCAACATCGTGTGGGGGATCACAGCCGCCTTTACAAAGGGCCCCCTGAAGATCCTGTTCTTCATGATCGG
CCTGTTCTACGGCGTGACTTGCTTCTTCCAGATCGCCAAGGTGTATATCGAGAGCTACCACACCCTGCCC
AAAGGCGTCTGCCGGAAGATTTGCAAGATCATGGCCTACGTCTTCTTCTGCTCTTGGCTGATGTTCCCCG
TGATGTTCATCGCCGGACACGAGGGACTGGGCCTGATCACACCTTACACCAGCGGAATCGGCCACCTGAT
CCTGGATCTGATCAGCAAGAACACTTGGGGCTTCCTGGGCCACCACCTGAGAGTGAAGATCCACGAGCAC
ATCCTGATCCACGGCGACATCCGGAAGACAACCACCATCAACGTGGCCGGCGAGAACATGGAGATCGAGA
CCTTCGTCGACGAGGAGGAGGAGGGAGGAGTGGCGGCACCGGTAGTAGCAGTGAGCAAGGGCGAGGAGCT
GTTCACCGGGGTGGTGCCCATCCTGGTCGAGCTGGACGGCGACGTAAACGGCCACAAGTTCAGCGTGTCC
GGCGAGGGCGAGGGCGATGCCACCTACGGCAAGCTGACCCTGAAGTTCATTTGCACCACCGGCAAGCTGC
CCGTGCCCTGGCCCACCCTCGTGACCACCCTGACCTACGGCGTGCAGTGCTTCAGCCGCTACCCCGACCA
CATGAAGCAGCACGACTTCTTCAAGTCCGCCATGCCCGAAGGCTACGTCCAGGAGCGCACCATCTTCTTC
AAGGACGACGGCAACTACAAGACCCGCGCCGAGGTGAAGTTCGAGGGCGACACCCTGGTGAACCGCATCG
AGCTGAAGGGCATCGACTTCAAGGAGGACGGCAACATCCTGGGGCACAAGCTGGAGTACAACTACAACAG
CCACAACGTCTATATCATGGCCGACAAGCAGAAGAACGGCATCAAGGTGAACTTCAAGATCCGCCACAAC
ATCGAGGACGGCAGCGTGCAGCTCGCCGACCACTACCAGCAGAACACCCCCATCGGCGACGGCCCCGTGC
TGCTGCCCGACAACCACTACCTGAGCACCCAGTCCGCCCTGAGCAAAGACCCCAACGAGAAGCGCGATCA
CATGGTCCTGCTGGAGTTCGTGACCGCCGCCGGGATCACTCTCGGCATGGACGAGCTGTACAAGTAAGAA
TTCGATATCAAGCTTATCGATAATCAACCTCTGGATTACAAAATTTGTGAAAGATTGACTGGTATTCTTA
ACTATGTTGCTCCTTTTACGCTATGTGGATACGCTGCTTTAATGCCTTTGTATCATGCTATTGCTTCCCG
TATGGCTTTCATTTTCTCCTCCTTGTATAAATCCTGGTTGCTGTCTCTTTATGAGGAGTTGTGGCCCGTT
GTCAGGCAACGTGGCGTGGTGTGCACTGTGTTTGCTGACGCAACCCCCACTGGTTGGGGCATTGCCACCA
CCTGTCAGCTCCTTTCCGGGACTTTCGCTTTCCCCCTCCCTATTGCCACGGCGGAACTCATCGCCGCCTG
CCTTGCCCGCTGCTGGACAGGGGCTCGGCTGTTGGGCACTGACAATTCCGTGGTGTTGTCGGGGAAATCA
TCGTCCTTTCCTTGGCTGCTCGCCTGTGTTGCCACCTGGATTCTGCGCGGGACGTCCTTCTGCTACGTCC
CTTCGGCCCTCAATCCAGCGGACCTTCCTTCCCGCGGCCTGCTGCCGGCTCTGCGGCCTCTTCCGCGTCT
TCGCCTTCGCCCTCAGACGAGTCGGATCTCCCTTTGGGCCGCCTCCCCGCATCGATACCGTCGACCCGGG
CGGCCGCTTCGAGCAGACATGATAAGATACATTGATGAGTTTGGACAAACCACAACTAGAATGCAGTGAA
AAAAATGCTTTATTTGTGAAATTTGTGATGCTATTGCTTTATTTGTAACCATTATAAGCTGCAATAAACA
AGTTAACAACAACAATTGCATTCATTTTATGTTTCAGGTTCAGGGGGAGATGTGGGAGGTTTTTTAAAGC
AAGTAAAACCTCTACAAATGTGGTAAAATCGATAAGGATCTTCCTAGAGCATGGCTACGTAGATAAGTAG
CATGGCGGGTTAATCATTAACTACAAGGAACCCCTAGTGATGGAGTTGGCCACTCCCTCTCTGCGCGCTC
GCTCGCTCACTGAGGCCGGGCGACCAAAGGTCGCCCGACGCCCGGGCTTTGCCCGGGCGGCCTCAGTGAG
CGAGCGAGCGCGCAGCTGCATTAATGAATCGGCCAACGCGCGGGGAGAGGCGGTTTGCGTATTGGGCGCT
Features (pLannotate 1.2.2; 15 found; start..end, strand, type, name):
    182..770     -  rep_origin     ori: high-copy-number ColE1/pMB1/pBR322/pUC origin of replication
    941..1801    -  CDS            AmpR: β-lactamase; bla; confers resistance to ampicillin, carbenicillin, and related antibiotics
   1802..1906    -  promoter       AmpR promoter: bla
   1959..2387    -  rep_origin     f1 ori (sequence partly withheld): f1 bacteriophage origin of replication; arrow indicates direction of (+) strand synthesis
   2392..2461    -  CDS            lacZα (fragment): LacZα fragment of β-galactosidase; lacZ fragment
   2456..2588    -  repeat_region  AAV2 ITR (fragment): inverted terminal repeat of adeno-associated virus serotype 2 inverted
   2661..3949    +  promoter       CaMKII promoter: promoter for the mouse calcium/calmodulin-dependent kinase II α subunit
   4591..4618    +  CDS            CoChR (fragment): high-photocurrent channelrhodopsin from Chloromonas oogama (Shemesh et al., 2017)
   4958..5674    +  CDS            EGFP: the original enhanced GFP (Yang et al., 1996) mammalian codon-optimized
   5675..5699    +  misc_feature   MCS (fragment): pBluescript multiple cloning site
   5699..6287    +  misc_feature   WPRE: woodchuck hepatitis virus posttranscriptional regulatory element
   6330..6451    -  polyA_signal   SV40 poly(A) signal: SV40 polyadenylation signal
   6474..6542    -  CDS            large T antigen (fragment): large T antigen from SV40 (simian virus 40)
   6613..6746    +  repeat_region  AAV2 ITR: inverted terminal repeat of adeno-associated virus serotype 2 inverted
   6740..6796    -  CDS            lacI (fragment): lac repressor; lacI; The lac repressor binds to the lac operator to inhibit transcription in E. coli. This inhibition can be relieved by adding lactose or isopropyl-β-D-thiogalactopyranoside (IPTG).
