[The description below was written by a language model from this plasmid's Addgene catalogue record, the feature table of its GenBank file and pLannotate feature annotations shown in this document.]
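Description:
pAAV-CaMKII-Chronos-GFP is a 6.8 kb AAV transfer plasmid for mammalian expression, used to package recombinant adeno-associated virus that delivers the channelrhodopsin Chronos to neurons. The bacterial portion carries a ColE1/pUC-type origin, an f1 phage origin and a β-lactamase gene with its own promoter for ampicillin/carbenicillin selection. Although the annotated origin is of the high-copy type, the catalogue lists the plasmid as low copy. It also names recombination-deficient hosts, which are commonly used to keep ITRs stable. Short lacZα, lacI and SV40 large T fragments in the feature table are backbone remnants rather than functional genes.

Between the two AAV2 inverted terminal repeats, which direct replication and encapsidation of the intervening DNA when helper functions are supplied, sits a single expression cassette. A roughly 1.3 kb mouse CaMKIIα promoter, commonly used to favour expression in excitatory forebrain neurons, drives Chronos (ChR90, from the green alga Stigeoclonium helveticum) fused at its C terminus to EGFP. The 1.7 kb fusion was cloned between BamHI and EcoRI sites. The automated annotation does not recognise Chronos itself and only flags a brief match to the related opsin CoChR within that region, which presumably reflects homology. Downstream, a WPRE enhances transcript stability and expression, and an SV40 polyadenylation signal terminates the message.

The depositor notes ten base differences in the promoter relative to wild type that are considered harmless, that parts of both ITRs were not sequenced, and that plasmid and virus were tested in vitro. The separate GenBank record covers only 764 bp and carries no annotations. The construct is intended for optogenetic excitation of CaMKII-expressing neurons, with GFP fluorescence marking the expressing cells.
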