Addgene plasmid #58805: pAAV-CaMKII-Chronos-GFP
Purpose: AAV expression of Chronos-GFP under the CaMKII promoter
Depositing lab: Edward Boyden. Depositing organization: Massachusetts Institute of Technology. Publication: Independent optical excitation of distinct neural populations. Klapoetke NC, Murata Y, Kim SS, Pulver SR, Birdsey-Benson A, Cho YK, Morimoto TK, Chuong AS, Carpenter EJ, Tian Z, Wang J, Xie Y, Yan Z, Zhang Y, Chow BY, Surek B, Melkonian M, Jayaraman V, Constantine-Paton M, Wong GK, Boyden ES. Nat Methods. 2014 Mar;11(3):338-46. doi: 10.1038/nmeth.2836. Epub 2014 Feb 9. PubMed 24509633.
Backbone
  Vector backbone: AAV
  Backbone size w/o insert (bp): 5087
  Total vector size (bp): 6797
  Vector type: Mammalian Expression, AAV
Growth in bacteria
  Bacterial resistance: Ampicillin, 100 μg/mL
  Growth temperature: 37°C
  Growth strain: NEB Stable
  Growth instructions: Stbl3 at 30C (use carbenicillin if using Stbl3) OR DH5a at 37C
  Copy number: Low Copy
Gene/Insert
  Gene/Insert name: Chronos-GFP (alt names: ChR90-GFP; Stigeoclonium helveticum channelrhodopsin)
  Species: Stigeoclonium helveticum
  Insert size (bp): 1710
  Promoter: CaMKII
  Tag / fusion protein: GFP (C terminal on insert)
  Cloning method: Restriction Enzyme; 5′ cloning site BamHI (not destroyed); 3′ cloning site EcoRI (not destroyed)
  Sequencing primers: 5′ TCTCCATTTGCACTCAGG; 3′ cagcgtatccacatagcg
Terms and licenses: Academic/Nonprofit Terms; Industry Terms: Not Available to Industry
Depositor comments: Plasmid is sequenced completely by the depositing lab except for parts of both ITRs. Multiple digestions were done to verify the vector structure. The construct and the virus were both tested in vitro. They are 10 traditional basepair differences in the CamkII promoter relative to wild-type, which is not a problem.
How to cite: pAAV-CaMKII-Chronos-GFP was a gift from Edward Boyden (Addgene plasmid # 58805 ; http://n2t.net/addgene:58805 ; RRID:Addgene_58805)
