LOCUS       Exported 764 bp ds-DNA linear SYN 02-JUN-2021
DEFINITION  AAV expression of Chronos-GFP under the CaMKII promoter.
ACCESSION   .
VERSION     .
KEYWORDS    pAAV-CaMKII-Chronos-GFP
SOURCE      synthetic DNA construct
  ORGANISM  synthetic DNA construct
REFERENCE   1 (bases 1 to 764)
  AUTHORS   Klapoetke NC, Murata Y, Kim SS, Pulver SR, Birdsey-Benson A, Cho YK,
            Morimoto TK, Chuong AS, Carpenter EJ, Tian Z, Wang J, Xie Y, Yan Z,
            Zhang Y, Chow BY, Surek B, Melkonian M, Jayaraman V,
            Constantine-Paton M, Wong GK, Boyden ES
  TITLE     Independent optical excitation of distinct neural populations.
  JOURNAL   Nat Methods. 2014 Mar;11(3):338-46. doi: 10.1038/nmeth.2836. Epub
            2014 Feb 9.
  PUBMED    24509633
REFERENCE   2 (bases 1 to 764)
  AUTHORS   .
  TITLE     Direct Submission
  JOURNAL   Exported Jun 2, 2021 from SnapGene Server 1.1.58
            http://www.snapgene.com
FEATURES             Location/Qualifiers
     source          1..764
                     /organism="synthetic DNA construct"
                     /mol_type="other DNA"
ORIGIN
        1 tcgatctcca tgttctcgcc ggccacgttg atggtggttg tcttccggat gtcgccgtgg
       61 atcaggatgt gctcgtggat cttcactctc aggtggtggc ccaggaagcc ccaagtgttc
      121 ttgctgatca gatccaggat caggtggccg attccgctgg tgtaaggtgt gatcaggccc
      181 agtccctcgt gtccggcgat gaacatcacg gggaacatca gccaagagca gaagaagacg
      241 taggccatga tcttgcaaat cttccggcag acgcctttgg gcagggtgtg gtagctctcg
      301 atatacacct tggcgatctg gaagaagcaa gtcacgccgt agaacaggcc gatcatgaag
      361 aacaggatct tcagggggcc ctttgtaaag gcggctgtga tcccccacac gatgttgccg
      421 atgtcggtca ccaggatggt catggtccgc ttgctgtact cttcgtgcag tccggtcagg
      481 ttgctcaggt ggatcaggat cacggggcaa gtcaggagcc acatgctgta ccgcagccaa
      541 atcacggctc ctccgttggt ctggtacact gtggctgggc tgtcgacctc gtggaacagc
      601 tcgatgaagc acttgacgag ctcgatcacg cagacgtaga cctcctccca gccggttgtg
      661 gccttgaagc tgtgccaacc gtagaagatg agctgcacga tagccacgat cacggtgaac
      721 cactggagtc ccactgcgat cttgtgctgc agctcggttc cgtg
//
