>Addgene plasmid #58805 | pAAV-CaMKII-Chronos-GFP | addgene partial sequence | sequence record 94060 | WPRE-R 5'-CATAGCGTAAAAGGAGCAACA-3'
GTCAATCTTTCACAAATTTTGTAATCCAGAGGTTGATTATCGATAAGCTTGATATCGAATTCTTACTTGT
ACAGCTCGTCCATGCCGAGAGTGATCCCGGCGGCGGTCACGAACTCCAGCAGGACCATGTGATCGCGCTT
CTCGTTGGGGTCTTTGCTCAGGGCGGACTGGGTGCTCAGGTAGTGGTTGTCGGGCAGCAGCACGGGGCCG
TCGCCGATGGGGGTGTTCTGCTGGTAGTGGTCGGCGAGCTGCACGCTGCCGTCCTCGATGTTGTGGCGGA
TCTTGAAGTTCACCTTGATGCCGTTCTTCTGCTTGTCGGCCATGATATAGACGTTGTGGCTGTTGTAGTT
GTACTCCAGCTTGTGCCCCAGGATGTTGCCGTCCTCCTTGAAGTCGATGCCCTTCAGCTCGATGCGGTTC
ACCAGGGTGTCGCCCTCGAACTTCACCTCGGCGCGGGTCTTGTAGTTGCCGTCGTCCTTGAAGAAGATGG
TGCGCTCCTGGACGTAGCCTTCGGGCATGGCGGACTTGAAGAAGTCGTGCTGCTTCATGTGGTCGGGGTA
GCGGCTGAAGCACTGCACGCCGTAGGTCAGGGTGGTCACGAGGGTGGGCCAGGGCACGGGCAGCTTGCCG
GTGGTGCAAATGAACTTCAGGGTCAGCTTGCCGTAGGTGGCATCGCCCTCGCCCTCGCCGGACACGCTGA
ACTTGTGGCCGTTTACGTCGCCGTCCAGCTCGACCAGGATGGGCACCACCCCGGTGAACAGCTCCTCGCC
CTTGCTCACTGCTACTACCGGTGCCGCCACTCCTCCCTCCTCCTCCTCGTCGACGAAGGTCTCGATCTCC
ATGTTCTCGCCGGCCACGTTGATGGTGGTTGTCTTCCGGATGTCGCCGTGGATCAGGATGTGCTCGTGGA
TCTTCACTCTCAGGTGGTGGCCCAGGAAGCCCCAAGTGTTCTTGCTGATCAGATCCAGGATCAGGTGGCC
GATTCCGCTGGTGTAAGGTGTGATCAGGCCCAGTCCCTCGTGTCCGGCGATGAACATCACGGGGAACATC
AGCCAAGAGCAGAAGAAG
