>Addgene plasmid #58805 | pAAV-CaMKII-Chronos-GFP | addgene partial sequence | sequence record 94061 | mCaMKIIapro-F 5'-gcctctttgccccacttaat-3'
AAAGGGCCCTATAGTTGGAGGTGGGGGAGGTAGGAAGAGCGATGATCACTTGTGGACTAAGTTTGTTCGC
ATCCCCTTCTCCAACCCCCTCAGTACATCACCCTGGGGGAACAGGGTCCACTTGCTCCTGGGCCCACACA
GTCCTGCAGTATTGTGTATATAAGGCCAGGGCAAAGAGGAGCAGGTTTTAAAGTGAAAGGCAGGCAGGTG
TTGGGGAGGCAGTTACCGGGGCAACGGGAACAGGGCGTTTCGGAGGTGGTTGCCATGGGGACCTGGATGC
TGACGAAGGCTCGCGAGGCTGTGAGCAGCCACAGTGCCCTGCTCAGAAGCCCCAAGCTCGTCAGTCAAGC
CGGTTCTCCGTTTGCACTCAGGAGCACGGGCAGGCGAGTGGCCCCTAGTTCTGGGGGCAGCGGGGGATCC
GCCACCATGGAAACAGCCGCCACAATGACCCACGCCTTTATCTCAGCCGTGCCTAGCGCCGAAGCCACAA
TTAGAGGCCTGCTGAGCGCCGCAGCAGTGGTGACACCAGCAGCAGACGCTCACGGAGAAACCTCTAACGC
CACAACAGCCGGAGCCGATCACGGTTGCTTCCCCCACATCAACCACGGAACCGAGCTGCAGCACAAGATC
GCAGTGGGACTCCAGTGGTTCACCGTGATCGTGGCTATCGTGCAGCTCATCTTCTACGGTTGGCACAGCT
TCAAGGCCACAACCGGCTGGGAGGAGGTCTACGTCTGCGTGATCGAGCTCGTCAAGTGCTTCATCGAGCT
GTTCCACGAGGTCGACAGCCCAGCCACAGTGTACCAGACCAACGGAGGAGCCGTGATTTGGCTGCGGTAC
AGCATGTGGCTCCTGACTTGCCCCGTGATCCTGATCCACCTGAGCAACCTGACCGGACTGCACGAAGAGT
ACAGCAAGCGGACCATGACCATCCTGGTGACCGACATCGGCAACATCGTGTGGGGGATCACAGCCGCCTT
TACAAAGGGCCCCCTGAAGATCCTGTTCTTCATGATCGGCCTGTTCTACGGCGTGACTTGCTTCTTCCAG
ATCGCCAAGGTGTATATCGAGAGCTACCACACCCTGCCCAAAGGCGTCTGCCGGAAGATTTGCAAGATC
